Addgene plasmid #234353: EML8359_pA3A-CBECas9-ALSpro197
Purpose: Base editor targets to ALS Pro197 locus
Depositing lab: Erh-Min Lai. Depositing organization: Institute of Plant and Microbial Biology, Academia Sinica. Publication: Floral stage optimization and immune evasion enhance Agrobacterium-mediated genome editing in Arabidopsis. Liu MS, Huang TK, Wang YC, Wang SC, Wu CH, Kuo CH, Lai EM. New Phytol. 2025 Nov 30. doi: 10.1111/nph.70795. PubMed 41321035.
Backbone
  Vector backbone: EML8357_pA3A-CBECas9
  Vector type: Plant Expression, CRISPR
Growth in bacteria
  Bacterial resistance: Kanamycin, 50 μg/mL
  Growth temperature: 37°C
  Growth strain: EPI300
  Copy number: High Copy
Gene/Insert
  Gene/Insert name: ALS
  gRNA/shRNA sequence: CAAGTCCCTCGTCGTATGAT
  Species: A. thaliana (mustard weed)
  Cloning method: Restriction Enzyme; 5′ cloning site BsaI (destroyed during cloning); 3′ cloning site BsaI (destroyed during cloning)
  Sequencing primers: 5′ GTTTTCCCAGTCACGAC
Terms and licenses: Academic/Nonprofit Terms; Industry Terms: Not Available to Industry
How to cite: EML8359_pA3A-CBECas9-ALSpro197 was a gift from Erh-Min Lai (Addgene plasmid # 234353 ; http://n2t.net/addgene:234353 ; RRID:Addgene_234353)
