[The description below was written by a language model from this plasmid's Addgene catalogue record and pLannotate feature annotations shown in this document.]
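Description:
EML8359_pA3A-CBECas9-ALSpro197 is a 16.9 kb binary T-DNA vector for Agrobacterium-mediated cytosine base editing in Arabidopsis thaliana, built on the EML8357_pA3A-CBECas9 backbone. The backbone has the layout typical of pVS1-based binary plasmids. A high-copy ColE1/pUC-type origin with the pBR322 bom region supports propagation in E. coli. The pVS1 oriV, RepA and StaA functions provide replication and stable maintenance in Agrobacterium. A kanamycin resistance gene (aphA-3) outside the T-DNA serves for bacterial selection.

Between the nopaline-type right and left border repeats lie three functional units. The first is a guide RNA cassette, in which a spacer directed at the Pro197 codon region of the acetolactate synthase (ALS) gene was inserted through BsaI sites, destroyed in the process, upstream of the S. pyogenes gRNA scaffold. The second is the editor open reading frame: human APOBEC3A cytidine deaminase followed by a FLAG epitope fragment, Cas9, and the phage PBS2 uracil glycosylase inhibitor (UGI), closed by the pea rbcS-E9 terminator. In this arrangement the deaminase converts cytosines in the strand displaced by the guide, and UGI blocks uracil excision so that C-to-T changes are retained. The feature table does not annotate the promoters driving the guide RNA or the editor, nor does it indicate whether the Cas9 is a nickase variant. The third unit is a hygromycin phosphotransferase gene under an enhanced CaMV 35S promoter with the CaMV poly(A) signal, for selecting transformed plants. Remnants of lacZα and lac regulatory elements from the cloning region are also present.

The stated purpose is base editing at the ALS Pro197 locus, and the plasmid was deposited with a study on optimising Agrobacterium-mediated genome editing in Arabidopsis.
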