Features (pLannotate 1.2.2; 24 found; start..end, strand, type, name):
      1..25      -  misc_feature   RB T-DNA repeat: right border repeat from nopaline C58 T-DNA
     91..245     -  CDS            lacZα (fragment): LacZα fragment of β-galactosidase; lacZ fragment
    699..774     +  misc_RNA       gRNA scaffold: guide RNA scaffold for the Streptococcus pyogenes CRISPR/Cas9 system
   2341..2937    +  CDS            APOBEC3A: ABC3A_HUMAN - Experimental evidence at protein level: Swiss-Prot protein existence level 1. DNA deaminase (cytidine deaminase) with restriction activity against viruses, foreign DNA and mobility of retrotransposons. Exhibits antiviral activity against adeno-associated virus (AAV) and human T- cell leukemia virus type 1 (HTLV-1) and may inhibit the mobility of LTR and non-LTR retrotransposons. Selectively targets single-stranded DNA and can deaminate both methylcytosine and cytosine in foreign DNA. Can induce somatic hypermutation in the nuclear and mitochondrial DNA. May also play a role in th
   3034..3053    +  CDS            2xFLAG (fragment): two tandem FLAG® epitope tags
   3109..7209    +  CDS            cas9: CAS9_STRP1 - Also known as csn1 From Streptococcus pyogenes serotype M1.
   7279..7527    +  CDS            UGI: UNGI_BPPB2 - Experimental evidence at protein level: Swiss-Prot protein existence level 1. This protein binds specifically and reversibly to the host uracil-DNA glycosylase, preventing removal of uracil residues from PBS2 DNA by the host uracil-excision repair system. From Bacillus phage PBS2 (Bacteriophage PBS2).
   7570..8202    +  terminator     E9 terminator: terminator and polyadenylation signal from the pea rbcS-E9 gene
   8239..8261    -  protein_bind   lac operator (fragment): The lac repressor binds to the lac operator to inhibit transcription in E. coli. This inhibition can be relieved by adding lactose or isopropyl-β-D-thiogalactopyranoside (IPTG). lac repressor encoded by lacI
   8265..8295    -  promoter       lac promoter: promoter for the E. coli lac operon
   8310..8331    -  protein_bind   CAP binding site: CAP binding activates transcription in the presence of cAMP. E. coli catabolite activator protein
   8344..8432    -  CDS            lacI (fragment): lac repressor; lacI; The lac repressor binds to the lac operator to inhibit transcription in E. coli. This inhibition can be relieved by adding lactose or isopropyl-β-D-thiogalactopyranoside (IPTG).
   8522..9198    +  promoter       CaMV 35S promoter (enhanced): cauliflower mosaic virus 35S promoter with a duplicated enhancer region
   9265..10290   +  CDS            HygR: hygromycin B phosphotransferase confers resistance to hygromycin
  10331..10505   +  polyA_signal   CaMV poly(A) signal: cauliflower mosaic virus polyadenylation signal
  10583..10607   -  misc_feature   LB T-DNA repeat: left border repeat from nopaline C58 T-DNA
  11032..11826   +  CDS            KanR: aminoglycoside phosphotransferase; aphA-3; confers resistance to kanamycin
  11913..12501   +  rep_origin     ori: high-copy-number ColE1/pMB1/pBR322/pUC origin of replication
  12687..12827   -  misc_feature   bom: basis of mobility region from pBR322
  12929..12968   -  CDS            rop (fragment): Rop protein, which maintains plasmids at low copy number; rop
  13171..13365   -  rep_origin     pVS1 oriV: origin of replication for the Pseudomonas plasmid pVS1 (Heeb et al., 2000)
  13431..14504   -  CDS            pVS1 RepA: replication protein from the Pseudomonas plasmid pVS1 (Heeb et al., 2000)
  14933..15562   -  CDS            pVS1 StaA: stability protein from the Pseudomonas plasmid pVS1 (Heeb et al., 2000)
  16122..16523   -  CDS            Y4CG_SINFN (fragment): Protein inferred from homology: Swiss-Prot protein existence level 3. From Sinorhizobium fredii (strain NBRC 101917 / NGR234).
>Addgene plasmid #234353 | EML8359_pA3A-CBECas9-ALSpro197 | addgene full sequence | sequence record 485609 | Addgene NGS Result
GTTTACCCGCCAATATATCCTGTCAAACACTGATAGTTTAAACTGAAGGCGGGAAACGACAATCTGATCC
AAGCTCAAGCTGCTCTAGCATTCGCCATTCAGGCTGCGCAACTGTTGGGAAGGGCGATCGGTGCGGGCCT
CTTCGCTATTACGCCAGCTGGCGAAAGGGGGATGTGCTGCAAGGCGATTAAGTTGGGTAACGCCAGGGTT
TTCCCAGTCACGACGTTGTAAAACGACGGCCAGTGCCAAGCTTCGACTTGCCTTCCGCACAATACATCAT
TTCTTCTTAGCTTTTTTTCTTCTTCTTCGTTCATACAGTTTTTTTTTGTTTATCAGCTTACATTTTCTTG
AACCGTAGCTTTCGTTTTCTTCTTTTTAACTTTCCATTCGGAGTTTTTGTATCTTGTTTCATAGTTTGTC
CCAGGATTAGAATGATTAGGCATCGAACCTTCAAGAATTTGATTGAATAAAACATCTTCATTCTTAAGAT
ATGAAGATAATCTTCAAAAGGCCCCTGGGAATCTGAAAGAAGAGAAGCAGGCCCATTTATATGGGAAAGA
ACAATAGTATTTCTTATATAGGCCCATTTAAGTTGAAAACAATCTTCAAAAGTCCCACATCGCTTAGATA
AGAAAACGAAGCTGAGTTTATATACAGCTAGAGTCGAAGTAGTGATTGCAAGTCCCTCGTCGTATGATGT
TTTAGAGCTAGAAATAGCAAGTTAAAATAAGGCTAGTCCGTTATCAACTTGAAAAAGTGGCACCGAGTCG
GTGCTTTTTTTTGCAAAATTTTCCAGATCGATTTCTTCTTCCTCTGTTCTTCGGCGTTCAATTTCTGGGG
TTTTCTCTTCGTTTTCTGTAACTGAAACCTAAAATTTGACCTAAAAAAAATCTCAAATAATATGATTCAG
TGGTTTTGTACTTTTCAGTTAGTTGAGTTTTGCAGTTCCGATGAGATAAACCAATACCATGGTTATACTA
GTGAATAAAAGCATTTGCGTTTGGTTTATCATTGCGTTTATACAAGGACAGAGATCCACTGAGCTGGAAT
AGCTTAAAACCATTATCAGAACAAAATAAACCATTTTTTGTTAAGAATCAGAGCATAGTAAACAACAGAA
ACAACCTAAGAGAGGTAACTTGTCCAAGAAGATAGCTAATTATATCTATTTTATAAAAGTTATCATAGTT
TGTAAGTCACAAAAGATGCAAATAACAGAGAAACTAGGAGACTTGAGAATATACATTCTTGTATATTTGT
ATTCGAGATTGTGAAAATTTGACCATAAGTTTAAATTCTTAAAAAGATATATCTGATCTAGGTGATGGTT
ATAGACTGTAATTTTACCACATGTTTAATGATGGATAGTGACACACATGACACATCGACAACACTATAGC
ATCTTATTTAGATTACAACATGAAATTTTTCTGTAATACATGTCTTTGTACATAATTTAAAAGTAATTCC
TAAGAAATATATTTATACAAGGAGTTTAAAGAAAACATAGCATAAAGTTCAATGAGTAGTAAAAACCATA
TACAGTATATAGCATAAAGTTCAATGAGTTTATTACAAAAGCATTGGTTCACTTTCTGTAACACGACGTT
AAACCTTCGTCTCCAATAGGAGCGCTACTGATTCAACATGCCAATATATACTAAATACGTTTCTACAGTC
AAATGCTTTAACGTTTCATGATTAAGTGACTATTTACCGTCAATCCTTTCCCATTCCTCCCACTAATCCA
ACTTTTTAATTACTCTTAAATCACCACTAAGCTAGTAACGCCTATCATGAATTAGCTCTACTAAATCTAG
CAACCTTTCAAATTTGCAGTATTGCAGGTGTCTCTGTGTCTTTAAAATAGTTGCCTTATGATTTCTTCGG
TTTCAAGATGATCAAATAGTTATAGATTTCATGCTCACACATGCTCATTAGATGTGTACATACTTTACTT
ACCCAAATCTATTTTCTCGCAAAGATTTTGATGGTAAAGCTGATTTGGTTCTATTGAACTAAATCAAACG
AGTTTCAGACTGAGTGATTCTAATCCGGCCCATTAGCCCCTAAACAGACCCACTAATTACGCAGCTTTTA
ATAGAGTAATTACACCTAGTTTACCCACTAAACCACTAAGCACTAATTATCTCACAATCTAATGAGCTTC
CCTCGTAATTACTTGGGCTTTCACTCTACCATTTATTTGTAACAGTCAAGTCTCTACTGTCTCTATATAA
ACTCTCTAAAGTTAACACACAATTCTCATCACAAACAAATCAACCAAAGCAACTTCTACTCTTTCTTCTT
TCGACCTTATCAATCTGTTGAGAAATCTAGATGGAGGCCTCTCCGGCTTCAGGTCCTCGCCATCTCATGG
ACCCCCATATCTTTACCTCCAATTTCAATAACGGCATTGGCAGGCACAAGACATACCTCTGTTATGAGGT
CGAGCGGCTCGATAACGGAACCTCAGTGAAGATGGACCAACACAGGGGTTTCCTTCATAACCAAGCGAAA
AATCTCCTTTGCGGTTTCTATGGGCGGCACGCGGAGCTGAGATTCTTGGATTTGGTCCCGAGCCTCCAGC
TGGATCCCGCGCAAATATACCGCGTCACTTGGTTCATATCATGGAGCCCGTGCTTTAGCTGGGGGTGTGC
CGGTGAGGTTCGCGCGTTCCTCCAGGAAAACACCCATGTTCGCCTCCGGATTTTCGCAGCGAGGATTTTC
GACTATGATCCACTTTACAAAGAGGCCCTCCAAATGCTTAGAGATGCTGGGGCTCAAGTTTCAATTATGA
CATACGACGAGTTTAAGCATTGTTGGGACACTTTTGTCGATCATCAGGGTTGTCCCTTCCAGCCGTGGGA
TGGTCTTGATGAGCATTCGCAAGCTTTGAGTGGCAGGCTTCGCGCGATACTTCAGAACCAGGGTAACTCA
GGTTCTGAGACTCCTGGCACAAGTGAGTCAGCAACACCCGAGTCCACCATGGATTACAAGGACCACGACG
GGGATTACAAGGACCACGACATTGATTACAAGGATGATGATGACAAGATGGCTCCGAAGAAGAAGAGGAA
GGTTGGCATCCACGGGGTGCCAGCTGCTGACAAGAAGTACTCGATCGGCCTCGCTATTGGGACTAACTCT
GTTGGCTGGGCCGTGATCACCGACGAGTACAAGGTGCCCTCAAAGAAGTTCAAGGTCCTGGGCAACACCG
ATCGGCATTCCATCAAGAAGAATCTCATTGGCGCTCTCCTGTTCGACAGCGGCGAGACGGCTGAGGCTAC
GCGGCTCAAGCGCACCGCCCGCAGGCGGTACACGCGCAGGAAGAATCGCATCTGCTACCTGCAGGAGATT
TTCTCCAACGAGATGGCGAAGGTTGACGATTCTTTCTTCCACAGGCTGGAGGAGTCATTCCTCGTGGAGG
AGGATAAGAAGCACGAGCGGCATCCAATCTTCGGCAACATTGTCGACGAGGTTGCCTACCACGAGAAGTA
CCCTACGATCTACCATCTGCGGAAGAAGCTCGTGGACTCCACAGATAAGGCGGACCTCCGCCTGATCTAC
CTCGCTCTGGCCCACATGATTAAGTTCAGGGGCCATTTCCTGATCGAGGGGGATCTCAACCCGGACAATA
GCGATGTTGACAAGCTGTTCATCCAGCTCGTGCAGACGTACAACCAGCTCTTCGAGGAGAACCCCATTAA
TGCGTCAGGCGTCGACGCGAAGGCTATCCTGTCCGCTAGGCTCTCGAAGTCTCGGCGCCTCGAGAACCTG
ATCGCCCAGCTGCCGGGCGAGAAGAAGAACGGCCTGTTCGGGAATCTCATTGCGCTCAGCCTGGGGCTCA
CGCCCAACTTCAAGTCGAATTTCGATCTCGCTGAGGACGCCAAGCTGCAGCTCTCCAAGGACACATACGA
CGATGACCTGGATAACCTCCTGGCCCAGATCGGCGATCAGTACGCGGACCTGTTCCTCGCTGCCAAGAAT
CTGTCGGACGCCATCCTCCTGTCTGATATTCTCAGGGTGAACACCGAGATTACGAAGGCTCCGCTCTCAG
CCTCCATGATCAAGCGCTACGACGAGCACCATCAGGATCTGACCCTCCTGAAGGCGCTGGTCAGGCAGCA
GCTCCCCGAGAAGTACAAGGAGATCTTCTTCGATCAGTCGAAGAACGGCTACGCTGGGTACATTGACGGC
GGGGCCTCTCAGGAGGAGTTCTACAAGTTCATCAAGCCGATTCTGGAGAAGATGGACGGCACGGAGGAGC
TGCTGGTGAAGCTCAATCGCGAGGACCTCCTGAGGAAGCAGCGGACATTCGATAACGGCAGCATCCCACA
CCAGATTCATCTCGGGGAGCTGCACGCTATCCTGAGGAGGCAGGAGGACTTCTACCCTTTCCTCAAGGAT
AACCGCGAGAAGATCGAGAAGATTCTGACTTTCAGGATCCCGTACTACGTCGGCCCACTCGCTAGGGGCA
ACTCCCGCTTCGCTTGGATGACCCGCAAGTCAGAGGAGACGATCACGCCGTGGAACTTCGAGGAGGTGGT
CGACAAGGGCGCTAGCGCTCAGTCGTTCATCGAGAGGATGACGAATTTCGACAAGAACCTGCCAAATGAG
AAGGTGCTCCCTAAGCACTCGCTCCTGTACGAGTACTTCACAGTCTACAACGAGCTGACTAAGGTGAAGT
ATGTGACCGAGGGCATGAGGAAGCCGGCTTTCCTGTCTGGGGAGCAGAAGAAGGCCATCGTGGACCTCCT
GTTCAAGACCAACCGGAAGGTCACGGTTAAGCAGCTCAAGGAGGACTACTTCAAGAAGATTGAGTGCTTC
GATTCGGTCGAGATCTCTGGCGTTGAGGACCGCTTCAACGCCTCCCTGGGGACCTACCACGATCTCCTGA
AGATCATTAAGGATAAGGACTTCCTGGACAACGAGGAGAATGAGGATATCCTCGAGGACATTGTGCTGAC
ACTCACTCTGTTCGAGGACCGGGAGATGATCGAGGAGCGCCTGAAGACTTACGCCCATCTCTTCGATGAC
AAGGTCATGAAGCAGCTCAAGAGGAGGAGGTACACCGGCTGGGGGAGGCTGAGCAGGAAGCTCATCAACG
GCATTCGGGACAAGCAGTCCGGGAAGACGATCCTCGACTTCCTGAAGAGCGATGGCTTCGCGAACCGCAA
TTTCATGCAGCTGATTCACGATGACAGCCTCACATTCAAGGAGGATATCCAGAAGGCTCAGGTGAGCGGC
CAGGGGGACTCGCTGCACGAGCATATCGCGAACCTCGCTGGCTCGCCAGCTATCAAGAAGGGGATTCTGC
AGACCGTGAAGGTTGTGGACGAGCTGGTGAAGGTCATGGGCAGGCACAAGCCTGAGAACATCGTCATTGA
GATGGCCCGGGAGAATCAGACCACGCAGAAGGGCCAGAAGAACTCACGCGAGAGGATGAAGAGGATCGAG
GAGGGCATTAAGGAGCTGGGGTCCCAGATCCTCAAGGAGCACCCGGTGGAGAACACGCAGCTGCAGAATG
AGAAGCTCTACCTGTACTACCTCCAGAATGGCCGCGATATGTATGTGGACCAGGAGCTGGATATTAACAG
GCTCAGCGATTACGACGTCGATCATATCGTTCCACAGTCATTCCTGAAGGATGACTCCATTGACAACAAG
GTCCTCACCAGGTCGGACAAGAACCGGGGCAAGTCTGATAATGTTCCTTCAGAGGAGGTCGTTAAGAAGA
TGAAGAACTACTGGCGCCAGCTCCTGAATGCCAAGCTGATCACGCAGCGGAAGTTCGATAACCTCACAAA
GGCTGAGAGGGGCGGGCTCTCTGAGCTGGACAAGGCGGGCTTCATCAAGAGGCAGCTGGTCGAGACACGG
CAGATCACTAAGCACGTTGCGCAGATTCTCGACTCACGGATGAACACTAAGTACGATGAGAATGACAAGC
TGATCCGCGAGGTGAAGGTCATCACCCTGAAGTCAAAGCTCGTCTCCGACTTCAGGAAGGATTTCCAGTT
CTACAAGGTTCGGGAGATCAACAATTACCACCATGCCCATGACGCGTACCTGAACGCGGTGGTCGGCACA
GCTCTGATCAAGAAGTACCCAAAGCTCGAGAGCGAGTTCGTGTACGGGGACTACAAGGTTTACGATGTGA
GGAAGATGATCGCCAAGTCGGAGCAGGAGATTGGCAAGGCTACCGCCAAGTACTTCTTCTACTCTAACAT
TATGAATTTCTTCAAGACAGAGATCACTCTGGCCAATGGCGAGATCCGGAAGCGCCCCCTCATCGAGACG
AACGGCGAGACGGGGGAGATCGTGTGGGACAAGGGCAGGGATTTCGCGACCGTCAGGAAGGTTCTCTCCA
TGCCACAAGTGAATATCGTCAAGAAGACAGAGGTCCAGACTGGCGGGTTCTCTAAGGAGTCAATTCTGCC
TAAGCGGAACAGCGACAAGCTCATCGCCCGCAAGAAGGACTGGGATCCGAAGAAGTACGGCGGGTTCGAC
AGCCCCACTGTGGCCTACTCGGTCCTGGTTGTGGCGAAGGTTGAGAAGGGCAAGTCCAAGAAGCTCAAGA
GCGTGAAGGAGCTGCTGGGGATCACGATTATGGAGCGCTCCAGCTTCGAGAAGAACCCGATCGATTTCCT
GGAGGCGAAGGGCTACAAGGAGGTGAAGAAGGACCTGATCATTAAGCTCCCCAAGTACTCACTCTTCGAG
CTGGAGAACGGCAGGAAGCGGATGCTGGCTTCCGCTGGCGAGCTGCAGAAGGGGAACGAGCTGGCTCTGC
CGTCCAAGTATGTGAACTTCCTCTACCTGGCCTCCCACTACGAGAAGCTCAAGGGCAGCCCCGAGGACAA
CGAGCAGAAGCAGCTGTTCGTCGAGCAGCACAAGCATTACCTCGACGAGATCATTGAGCAGATTTCCGAG
TTCTCCAAGCGCGTGATCCTGGCCGACGCGAATCTGGATAAGGTCCTCTCCGCGTACAACAAGCACCGCG
ACAAGCCAATCAGGGAGCAGGCTGAGAATATCATTCATCTCTTCACCCTGACGAACCTCGGCGCCCCTGC
TGCTTTCAAGTACTTCGACACAACTATCGATCGCAAGAGGTACACAAGCACTAAGGAGGTCCTGGACGCG
ACCCTCATCCACCAGTCGATTACCGGCCTCTACGAGACGCGCATCGACCTGTCTCAGCTCGGGGGCGACA
AGCGGCCAGCGGCGACGAAGAAGGCGGGGCAGGCGAAGAAGAAGAAGGGAGACGGATCAGGCGGGTCAAC
AAACCTCAGTGACATCATAGAGAAGGAAACTGGTAAGCAACTGGTTATTCAAGAGAGCATTCTGATGCTC
CCTGAGGAAGTCGAGGAAGTTATAGGAAACAAGCCTGAGAGCGATATACTCGTGCATACGGCGTATGACG
AGAGCACGGATGAAAATGTGATGCTCTTGACCAGCGATGCGCCAGAATATAAACCCTGGGCACTGGTTAT
TCAGGACTCTAACGGGGAAAATAAAATCAAGATGCTCTCAGGTGGCTCCCCAAAGAAGAAACGCAAGGTT
TGAGCTCAGAGCTTTCGTTCGTATCATCGGTTTCGACAACGTTCGTCAAGTTCAATGCATCAGTTTCATT
GCGCACACACCAGAATCCTACTGAGTTTGAGTATTATGGCATTGGGAAAACTGTTTTTCTTGTACCATTT
GTTGTGCTTGTAATTTACTGTGTTTTTTATTCGGTTTTCGCTATCGAACTGTGAAATGGAAATGGATGGA
GAAGAGTTAATGAATGATATGGTCCTTTTGTTCATTCTCAAATTAATATTATTTGTTTTTTCTCTTATTT
GTTGTGTGTTGAATTTGAAATTATAAGAGATATGCAAACATTTTGTTTTGAGTAAAAATGTGTCAAATCG
TGGCCTCTAATGACCGAAGTTAATATGAGGAGTAAAACACTTGTAGTTGTACCATTATGCTTATTCACTA
GGCAACAAATATATTTTCAGACCTAGAAAAGCTGCAAATGTTACTGAATACAAGTATGTCCTCTTGTGTT
TTAGACATTTATGAACTTTCCTTTATGTAATTTTCCAGAATCCTTGTCAGATTCTAATCATTGCTTTATA
ATTATAGTTATACTCATGGATTTGTAGTTGAGTATGAAAATATTTTTTAATGCATTTTATGACTTGCCAA
TTGATTGACAACGAATTCGTAATCATGTCATAGCTGTTTCCTGTGTGAAATTGTTATCCGCTCACAATTC
CACACAACATACGAGCCGGAAGCATAAAGTGTAAAGCCTGGGGTGCCTAATGAGTGAGCTAACTCACATT
AATTGCGTTGCGCTCACTGCCCGCTTTCCAGTCGGGAAACCTGTCGTGCCAGCTGCATTAATGAATCGGC
CAACGCGCGGGGAGAGGCGGTTTGCGTATTGGCTAGAGCAGCTTGCCAACATGGTGGAGCACGACACTCT
CGTCTACTCCAAGAATATCAAAGATACAGTCTCAGAAGACCAAAGGGCTATTGAGACTTTTCAACAAAGG
GTAATATCGGGAAACCTCCTCGGATTCCATTGCCCAGCTATCTGTCACTTCATCAAAAGGACAGTAGAAA
AGGAAGGTGGCACCTACAAATGCCATCATTGCGATAAAGGAAAGGCTATCGTTCAAGATGCCTCTGCCGA
CAGTGGTCCCAAAGATGGACCCCCACCCACGAGGAGCATCGTGGAAAAAGAAGACGTTCCAACCACGTCT
TCAAAGCAAGTGGATTGATGTGAACATGGTGGAGCACGACACTCTCGTCTACTCCAAGAATATCAAAGAT
ACAGTCTCAGAAGACCAAAGGGCTATTGAGACTTTTCAACAAAGGGTAATATCGGGAAACCTCCTCGGAT
TCCATTGCCCAGCTATCTGTCACTTCATCAAAAGGACAGTAGAAAAGGAAGGTGGCACCTACAAATGCCA
TCATTGCGATAAAGGAAAGGCTATCGTTCAAGATGCCTCTGCCGACAGTGGTCCCAAAGATGGACCCCCA
CCCACGAGGAGCATCGTGGAAAAAGAAGACGTTCCAACCACGTCTTCAAAGCAAGTGGATTGATGTGATA
TCTCCACTGACGTAAGGGATGACGCACAATCCCACTATCCTTCGCAAGACCCTTCCTCTATATAAGGAAG
TTCATTTCATTTGGAGAGGACACGCTGAAATCACCAGTCTCTCTCTACAAATCTATCTCTCTCGAGCTTT
CGCAGATCCGGGGGGCAATGAGATATGAAAAAGCCTGAACTCACCGCGACGTCTGTCGAGAAGTTTCTGA
TCGAAAAGTTCGACAGCGTCTCCGACCTGATGCAGCTCTCGGAGGGCGAAGAATCTCGTGCTTTCAGCTT
CGATGTAGGAGGGCGTGGATATGTCCTGCGGGTAAATAGCTGCGCCGATGGTTTCTACAAAGATCGTTAT
GTTTATCGGCACTTTGCATCGGCCGCGCTCCCGATTCCGGAAGTGCTTGACATTGGGGAGTTTAGCGAGA
GCCTGACCTATTGCATCTCCCGCCGTTCACAGGGTGTCACGTTGCAAGACCTGCCTGAAACCGAACTGCC
CGCTGTTCTACAACCGGTCGCGGAGGCTATGGATGCGATCGCTGCGGCCGATCTTAGCCAGACGAGCGGG
TTCGGCCCATTCGGACCGCAAGGAATCGGTCAATACACTACATGGCGTGATTTCATATGCGCGATTGCTG
ATCCCCATGTGTATCACTGGCAAACTGTGATGGACGACACCGTCAGTGCGTCCGTCGCGCAGGCTCTCGA
TGAGCTGATGCTTTGGGCCGAGGACTGCCCCGAAGTCCGGCACCTCGTGCACGCGGATTTCGGCTCCAAC
AATGTCCTGACGGACAATGGCCGCATAACAGCGGTCATTGACTGGAGCGAGGCGATGTTCGGGGATTCCC
AATACGAGGTCGCCAACATCTTCTTCTGGAGGCCGTGGTTGGCTTGTATGGAGCAGCAGACGCGCTACTT
CGAGCGGAGGCATCCGGAGCTTGCAGGATCGCCACGACTCCGGGCGTATATGCTCCGCATTGGTCTTGAC
CAACTCTATCAGAGCTTGGTTGACGGCAATTTCGATGATGCAGCTTGGGCGCAGGGTCGATGCGACGCAA
TCGTCCGATCCGGAGCCGGGACTGTCGGGCGTACACAAATCGCCCGCAGAAGCGCGGCCGTCTGGACCGA
TGGCTGTGTAGAAGTACTCGCCGATAGTGGAAACCGACGCCCCAGCACTCGTCCGAGGGCAAAGAAATAG
AGTAGATGCCGACCGGGATCTGTCGATCGACAAGCTCGAGTTTCTCCATAATAATGTGTGAGTAGTTCCC
AGATAAGGGAATTAGGGTTCCTATAGGGTTTCGCTCATGTGTTGAGCATATAAGAAACCCTTAGTATGTA
TTTGTATTTGTAAAATACTTCTATCAATAAAATTTCTAATTCCTAAAACCAAAATCCAGTACTAAAATCC
AGATCCCCCGAATTAATTCGGCGTTAATTCAGTACATTAAAAACGTCCGCAATGTGTTATTAAGTTGTCT
AAGCGTCAATTTGTTTACACCACAATATATCCTGCCACCAGCCAGCCAACAGCTCCCCGACCGGCAGCTC
GGCACAAAATCACCACTCGATACAGGCAGCCCATCAGTCCGGGACGGCGTCAGCGGGAGAGCCGTTGTAA
GGCGGCAGACTTTGCTCATGTTACCGATGCTATTCGGAAGAACGGCAACTAAGCTGCCGGGTTTGAAACA
CGGATGATCTCGCGGAGGGTAGCATGTTGATTGTAACGATGACAGAGCGTTGCTGCCTGTGATCACCGCG
GTTTCAAAATCGGCTCCGTCGATACTATGTTATACGCCAACTTTGAAAACAACTTTGAAAAAGCTGTTTT
CTGGTATTTAAGGTTTTAGAATGCAAGGAACAGTGAATTGGAGTTCGTCTTGTTATAATTAGCTTCTTGG
GGTATCTTTAAATACTGTAGAAAAGAGGAAGGAAATAATAAATGGCTAAAATGAGAATATCACCGGAATT
GAAAAAACTGATCGAAAAATACCGCTGCGTAAAAGATACGGAAGGAATGTCTCCTGCTAAGGTATATAAG
CTGGTGGGAGAAAATGAAAACCTATATTTAAAAATGACGGACAGCCGGTATAAAGGGACCACCTATGATG
TGGAACGGGAAAAGGACATGATGCTATGGCTGGAAGGAAAGCTGCCTGTTCCAAAGGTCCTGCACTTTGA
ACGGCATGATGGCTGGAGCAATCTGCTCATGAGTGAGGCCGATGGCGTCCTTTGCTCGGAAGAGTATGAA
GATGAACAAAGCCCTGAAAAGATTATCGAGCTGTATGCGGAGTGCATCAGGCTCTTTCACTCCATCGACA
TATCGGATTGTCCCTATACGAATAGCTTAGACAGCCGCTTAGCCGAATTGGATTACTTACTGAATAACGA
TCTGGCCGATGTGGATTGCGAAAACTGGGAAGAAGACACTCCATTTAAAGATCCGCGCGAGCTGTATGAT
TTTTTAAAGACGGAAAAGCCCGAAGAGGAACTTGTCTTTTCCCACGGCGACCTGGGAGACAGCAACATCT
TTGTGAAAGATGGCAAAGTAAGTGGCTTTATTGATCTTGGGAGAAGCGGCAGGGCGGACAAGTGGTATGA
CATTGCCTTCTGCGTCCGGTCGATCAGGGAGGATATCGGGGAAGAACAGTATGTCGAGCTATTTTTTGAC
TTACTGGGGATCAAGCCTGATTGGGAGAAAATAAAATATTATATTTTACTGGATGAATTGTTTTAGTACC
TAGAATGCATGACCAAAATCCCTTAACGTGAGTTTTCGTTCCACTGAGCGTCAGACCCCGTAGAAAAGAT
CAAAGGATCTTCTTGAGATCCTTTTTTTCTGCGCGTAATCTGCTGCTTGCAAACAAAAAAACCACCGCTA
CCAGCGGTGGTTTGTTTGCCGGATCAAGAGCTACCAACTCTTTTTCCGAAGGTAACTGGCTTCAGCAGAG
CGCAGATACCAAATACTATCCTTCTAGTGTAGCCGTAGTTAGGCCACCACTTCAAGAACTCTGTAGCACC
GCCTACATACCTCGCTCTGCTAATCCTGTTACCAGTGGCTGCTGCCAGTGGCGATAAGTCGTGTCTTACC
GGGTTGGACTCAAGACGATAGTTACCGGATAAGGCGCAGCGGTCGGGCTGAACGGGGGGTTCGTGCACAC
AGCCCAGCTTGGAGCGAACGACCTACACCGAACTGAGATACCTACAGCGTGAGCTATGAGAAAGCGCCAC
GCTTCCCGAAGGGAGAAAGGCGGACAGGTATCCGGTAAGCGGCAGGGTCGGAACAGGAGAGCGCACGAGG
GAGCTTCCAGGGGGAAACGCCTGGTATCTTTATAGTCCTGTCGGGTTTCGCCACCTCTGACTTGAGCGTC
GATTTTTGTGATGCTCGTCAGGGGGGCGGAGCCTATGGAAAAACGCCAGCAACGCGGCCTTTTTACGGTT
CCTGGCCTTTTGCTGGCCTTTTGCTCACATGTTCTTTCCTGCGTTATCCCCTGATTCTGTGGATAACCGT
ATTACCGCCTTTGAGTGAGCTGATACCGCTCGCCGCAGCCGAACGACCGAGCGCAGCGAGTCAGTGAGCG
AGGAAGCGGAAGAGCGCCTGATGCGGTATTTTCTCCTTACGCATCTGTGCGGTATTTCACACCGCATATG
GTGCACTCTCAGTACAATCTGCTCTGATGCCGCATAGTTAAGCCAGTATACACTCCGCTATCGCTACGTG
ACTGGGTCATGGCTGCGCCCCGACACCCGCCAACACCCGCTGACGCGCCCTGACGGGCTTGTCTGCTCCC
GGCATCCGCTTACAGACAAGCTGTGACCGTCTCCGGGAGCTGCATGTGTCAGAGGTTTTCACCGTCATCA
CCGAAACGCGCGAGGCAGGGTGCCTTGATGTGGGCGCCGGCGGTCGAGTGGCGACGGCGCGGCTTGTCCG
CGCCCTGGTAGATTGCCTGGCCGTAGGCCAGCCATTTTTGAGCGGCCAGCGGCCGCGATAGGCCGACGCG
AAGCGGCGGGGCGTAGGGAGCGCAGCGACCGAAGGGTAGGCGCTTTTTGCAGCTCTTCGGCTGTGCGCTG
GCCAGACAGTTATGCACAGGCCAGGCGGGTTTTAAGAGTTTTAATAAGTTTTAAAGAGTTTTAGGCGGAA
AAATCGCCTTTTTTCTCTTTTATATCAGTCACTTACATGTGTGACCGGTTCCCAATGTACGGCTTTGGGT
TCCCAATGTACGGGTTCCGGTTCCCAATGTACGGCTTTGGGTTCCCAATGTACGTGCTATCCACAGGAAA
CAGACCTTTTCGACCTTTTTCCCCTGCTAGGGCAATTTGCCCTAGCATCTGCTCCGTACATTAGGAACCG
GCGGATGCTTCGCCCTCGATCAGGTTGCGGTAGCGCATGACTAGGATCGGGCCAGCCTGCCCCGCCTCCT
CCTTCAAATCGTACTCCGGCAGGTCATTTGACCCGATCAGCTTGCGCACGGTGAAACAGAACTTCTTGAA
CTCTCCGGCGCTGCCACTGCGTTCGTAGATCGTCTTGAACAACCATCTGGCTTCTGCCTTGCCTGCGGCG
CGGCGTGCCAGGCGGTAGAGAAAACGGCCGATGCCGGGATCGATCAAAAAGTAATCGGGGTGAACCGTCA
GCACGTCCGGGTTCTTGCCTTCTGTGATCTCGCGGTACATCCAATCAGCTAGCTCGATCTCGATGTACTC
CGGCCGCCCGGTTTCGCTCTTTACGATCTTGTAGCGGCTAATCAAGGCTTCACCCTCGGATACCGTCACC
AGGCGGCCGTTCTTGGCCTTCTTCGTACGCTGCATGGCAACGTGCGTGGTGTTTAACCGAATGCAGGTTT
CTACCAGGTCGTCTTTCTGCTTTCCGCCATCGGCTCGCCGGCAGAACTTGAGTACGTCCGCAACGTGTGG
ACGGAACACGCGGCCGGGCTTGTCTCCCTTCCCTTCCCGGTATCGGTTCATGGATTCGGTTAGATGGGAA
ACCGCCATCAGTACCAGGTCGTAATCCCACACACTGGCCATGCCGGCCGGCCCTGCGGAAACCTCTACGT
GCCCGTCTGGAAGCTCGTAGCGGATCACCTCGCCAGCTCGTCGGTCACGCTTCGACAGACGGAAAACGGC
CACGTCCATGATGCTGCGACTATCGCGGGTGCCCACGTCATAGAGCATCGGAACGAAAAAATCTGGTTGC
TCGTCGCCCTTGGGCGGCTTCCTAATCGACGGCGCACCGGCTGCCGGCGGTTGCCGGGATTCTTTGCGGA
TTCGATCAGCGGCCGCTTGCCACGATTCACCGGGGCGTGCTTCTGCCTCGATGCGTTGCCGCTGGGCGGC
CTGCGCGGCCTTCAACTTCTCCACCAGGTCATCACCCAGCGCCGCGCCGATTTGTACCGGGCCGGATGGT
TTGCGACCGCTCACGCCGATTCCTCGGGCTTGGGGGTTCCAGTGCCATTGCAGGGCCGGCAGGCAACCCA
GCCGCTTACGCCTGGCCAACCGCCCGTTCCTCCACACATGGGGCATTCCACGGCGTCGGTGCCTGGTTGT
TCTTGATTTTCCATGCCGCCTCCTTTAGCCGCTAAAATTCATCTACTCATTTATTCATTTGCTCATTTAC
TCTGGTAGCTGCGCGATGTATTCAGATAGCAGCTCGGTAATGGTCTTGCCTTGGCGTACCGCGTACATCT
TCAGCTTGGTGTGATCCTCCGCCGGCAACTGAAAGTTGACCCGCTTCATGGCTGGCGTGTCTGCCAGGCT
GGCCAACGTTGCAGCCTTGCTGCTGCGTGCGCTCGGACGGCCGGCACTTAGCGTGTTTGTGCTTTTGCTC
ATTTTCTCTTTACCTCATTAACTCAAATGAGTTTTGATTTAATTTCAGCGGCCAGCGCCTGGACCTCGCG
GGCAGCGTCGCCCTCGGGTTCTGATTCAAGAACGGTTGTGCCGGCGGCGGCAGTGCCTGGGTAGCTCACG
CGCTGCGTGATACGGGACTCAAGAATGGGCAGCTCGTACCCGGCCAGCGCCTCGGCAACCTCACCGCCGA
TGCGCGTGCCTTTGATCGCCCGCGACACGACAAAGGCCGCTTGTAGCCTTCCATCCGTGACCTCAATGCG
CTGCTTAACCAGCTCCACCAGGTCGGCGGTGGCCCATATGTCGTAAGGGCTTGGCTGCACCGGAATCAGC
ACGAAGTCGGCTGCCTTGATCGCGGACACAGCCAAGTCCGCCGCCTGGGGCGCTCCGTCGATCACTACGA
AGTCGCGCCGGCCGATGGCCTTCACGTCGCGGTCAATCGTCGGGCGGTCGATGCCGACAACGGTTAGCGG
TTGATCTTCCCGCACGGCCGCCCAATCGCGGGCACTGCCCTGGGGATCGGAATCGACTAACAGAACATCG
GCCCCGGCGAGTTGCAGGGCGCGGGCTAGATGGGTTGCGATGGTCGTCTTGCCTGACCCGCCTTTCTGGT
TAAGTACAGCGATAACCTTCATGCGTTCCCCTTGCGTATTTGTTTATTTACTCATCGCATCATATACGCA
GCGACCGCATGACGCAAGCTGTTTTACTCAAATACACATCACCTTTTTAGACGGCGGCGCTCGGTTTCTT
CAGCGGCCAAGCTGGCCGGCCAGGCCGCCAGCTTGGCATCAGACAAACCGGCCAGGATTTCATGCAGCCG
CACGGTTGAGACGTGCGCGGGCGGCTCGAACACGTACCCGGCCGCGATCATCTCCGCCTCGATCTCTTCG
GTAATGAAAAACGGTTCGTCCTGGCCGTCCTGGTGCGGTTTCATGCTTGTTCCTCTTGGCGTTCATTCTC
GGCGGCCGCCAGGGCGTCGGCCTCGGTCAATGCGTCCTCACGGAAGGCACCGCGCCGCCTGGCCTCGGTG
GGCGTCACTTCCTCGCTGCGCTCAAGTGCGCGGTACAGGGTCGAGCGATGCACGCCAAGCAGTGCAGCCG
CCTCTTTCACGGTGCGGCCTTCCTGGTCGATCAGCTCGCGGGCGTGCGCGATCTGTGCCGGGGTGAGGGT
AGGGCGGGGGCCAAACTTCACGCCTCGGGCCTTGGCGGCCTCGCGCCCGCTCCGGGTGCGGTCGATGATT
AGGGAACGCTCGAACTCGGCAATGCCGGCGAACACGGTCAACACCATGCGGCCGGCCGGCGTGGTGGTGT
CGGCCCACGGCTCTGCCAGGCTACGCAGGCCCGCGCCGGCCTCCTGGATGCGCTCGGCAATGTCCAGTAG
GTCGCGGGTGCTGCGGGCCAGGCGGTCTAGCCTGGTCACTGTCACAACGTCGCCAGGGCGTAGGTGGTCA
AGCATCCTGGCCAGCTCCGGGCGGTCGCGCCTGGTGCCGGTGATCTTCTCGGAAAACAGCTTGGTGCAGC
CGGCCGCGTGCAGTTCGGCCCGTTGGTTGGTCAAGTCCTGGTCGTCGGTGCTGACGCGGGCATAGCCCAG
CAGGCCAGCGGCGGCGCTCTTGTTCATGGCGTAATGTCTCCGGTTCTAGTCGCAAGTATTCTACTTTATG
CGACTAAAACACGCGACAAGAAAACGCCAGGAAAAGGGCAGGGCGGCAGCCTGTCGCGTAACTTAGGACT
TGTGCGACATGTCGTTTTCAGAAGACGGCTGCACTGAACGTCAGAAGCCGACTGCACTATAGCAGCGGAG
GGGTTGGATCAAAGTACTTTGATCCCGAGGGGAACCCTGTGGTTGGCATGCACATACAAATGGACGAACG
GATAAACCTTTTCACGCCCTTTTAAATATCCGATTATTCTAATAAACGCTCTTTTCTCTTAG
